Addgene plasmid #177593: pEcMetRSH6
Purpose: Expresses His tagged MetRS in Escherichia coli cells
Depositing lab: Kambiz Hamadani. Depositing organization: California State University, San Marcos.
Backbone
  Vector backbone: pJL-H6
  Vector type: Bacterial Expression
Growth in bacteria
  Bacterial resistance: Ampicillin, 100 μg/mL
  Growth temperature: 37°C
  Growth strain: DH5alpha
  Copy number: High Copy
Gene/Insert
  Gene/Insert name: Methionine tRNA Synthetase
  Species: Escherichia coli
  Entrez Gene: metG (a.k.a. b2114, ECK2107)
  Tag / fusion protein: Hexahistidine (C terminal on backbone)
  Cloning method: Ligation Independent Cloning
Terms and licenses: Academic/Nonprofit Terms; Industry Terms: Not Available to Industry
How to cite: pEcMetRSH6 was a gift from Kambiz Hamadani (Addgene plasmid # 177593 ; http://n2t.net/addgene:177593 ; RRID:Addgene_177593)
