[The description below was written by a language model from this plasmid's Addgene catalogue record and pLannotate feature annotations shown in this document.]
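Description:
pEcMetRSH6 is a 7,388 bp bacterial expression plasmid built on the pJL-H6 backbone for producing His-tagged Escherichia coli methionyl-tRNA synthetase (MetRS, the metG product) in E. coli. The annotated layout resembles a pET-style, pBR322-derived vector. It carries a ColE1/pMB1-family origin of replication along with the bom mobility region and the rop gene. The catalogue lists the plasmid as high copy, although rop normally acts to keep copy number down. Selection is by ampicillin through the bla β-lactamase gene under its own promoter. An f1 phage origin spans the numbering origin of the sequence, and two short tetracycline-resistance fragments flanking the lacI region appear to be non-functional remnants of the parental backbone.

The expression cassette consists of a T7 promoter followed directly by a lac operator, the strong ribosome binding site from phage T7 gene 10, the roughly 2 kb metG coding sequence and a T7 terminator. The plasmid also encodes the lac repressor from its own lacI promoter. Transcription therefore depends on a host that supplies T7 RNA polymerase, and it stays repressed until it is relieved with IPTG or lactose. According to the catalogue, the insert was introduced by ligation-independent cloning and is fused to a C-terminal hexahistidine tag supplied by the backbone. The feature table does not annotate this tag separately. It flags only a short fragment matching a T7 gene 10B-derived solubility tag between metG and the terminator, which may simply reflect backbone sequence.

The His tag would allow the synthetase to be recovered by metal-affinity purification. MetRS charges both elongator and initiator methionine tRNAs, but the record does not state what the purified enzyme is used for.
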