Features (pLannotate 1.2.2; 18 found; start..end, strand, type, name):
    479..583     +  promoter       AmpR promoter: bla
    584..1444    +  CDS            AmpR: β-lactamase; bla; confers resistance to ampicillin, carbenicillin, and related antibiotics
   1615..2203    +  rep_origin     ori: high-copy-number ColE1/pMB1/pBR322/pUC origin of replication
   2389..2528    -  misc_feature   bom: basis of mobility region from pBR322
   2630..2821    -  CDS            rop: Rop protein, which maintains plasmids at low copy number; rop
   2838..3218    +  CDS            YPB1_ECOLX: Protein predicted: Swiss-Prot protein existence level 4. From Escherichia coli.
   3290..3581    -  CDS            TcR (fragment): tetracycline efflux protein; tet; confers resistance to tetracycline
   3596..3617    -  protein_bind   CAP binding site: CAP binding activates transcription in the presence of cAMP. E. coli catabolite activator protein
   3630..4712    -  CDS            lacI: lac repressor; lacI; The lac repressor binds to the lac operator to inhibit transcription in E. coli. This inhibition can be relieved by adding lactose or isopropyl-β-D-thiogalactopyranoside (IPTG).
   4713..4790    -  promoter       lacI promoter: lacI
   4798..5077    -  CDS            TcR (fragment): tetracycline efflux protein; tet; confers resistance to tetracycline
   5099..5117    +  promoter       T7 promoter: promoter for bacteriophage T7 RNA polymerase
   5118..5142    +  protein_bind   lac operator: The lac repressor binds to the lac operator to inhibit transcription in E. coli. This inhibition can be relieved by adding lactose or isopropyl-β-D-thiogalactopyranoside (IPTG). lac repressor encoded by lacI
   5157..5179    +  RBS            RBS: efficient ribosome binding site from bacteriophage T7 gene 10 (Olins and Rangwala, 1989)
   5187..7217    +  CDS            metG: SYM_ECOLI - Experimental evidence at protein level: Swiss-Prot protein existence level 1. Is required not only for elongation of protein synthesis but also for the initiation of all mRNA translation through initiator tRNA(fMet) aminoacylation. From Escherichia coli (strain K12).
   7245..7294    +  CDS            SET1 (fragment): solubility-enhancement tag derived from T7 phage gene 10B
   7302..7349    +  terminator     T7 terminator: transcription terminator for bacteriophage T7 RNA polymerase
   7386..426     +  rep_origin     f1 ori (across the origin) (sequence partly withheld): f1 bacteriophage origin of replication; arrow indicates direction of (+) strand synthesis
>Addgene plasmid #177593 | pEcMetRSH6 | addgene full sequence | sequence record 350724 | Addgene NGS Result
[121 nt withheld, positions 1-121]
C
[91 nt withheld, positions 123-213]
A
[49 nt withheld, positions 215-263]
CCTTTGACGTTGGAGTCCACGTTCTTT
[37 nt withheld, positions 291-327]
ACCCTATCTCGGTCTATTCTTTTGATTTATAAGGGATTTTGCCGATTTCGGCCTATTGGTTAAAAAATGA
GCTGATTTAACAAAAATTTAACGCGAATTTTAACAAAATATTAACGCTTACAATTTAGGTGGCACTTTTC
GGGGAAATGTGCGCGGAACCCCTATTTGTTTATTTTTCTAAATACATTCAAATATGTATCCGCTCATGAG
ACAATAACCCTGATAAATGCTTCAATAATATTGAAAAAGGAAGAGTATGAGTATTCAACATTTCCGTGTC
GCCCTTATTCCCTTTTTTGCGGCATTTTGCCTTCCTGTTTTTGCTCACCCAGAAACGCTGGTGAAAGTAA
AAGATGCTGAAGATCAGTTGGGTGCACGAGTGGGTTACATCGAACTGGATCTCAACAGCGGTAAGATCCT
TGAGAGTTTTCGCCCCGAAGAACGTTTTCCAATGATGAGCACTTTTAAAGTTCTGCTATGTGGCGCGGTA
TTATCCCGTATTGACGCCGGGCAAGAGCAACTCGGTCGCCGCATACACTATTCTCAGAATGACTTGGTTG
AGTACTCACCAGTCACAGAAAAGCATCTTACGGATGGCATGACAGTAAGAGAATTATGCAGTGCTGCCAT
AACCATGAGTGATAACACTGCGGCCAACTTACTTCTGACAACGATCGGAGGACCGAAGGAGCTAACCGCT
TTTTTGCACAACATGGGGGATCATGTAACTCGCCTTGATCGTTGGGAACCGGAGCTGAATGAAGCCATAC
CAAACGACGAGCGTGACACCACGATGCCTGCAGCAATGGCAACAACGTTGCGCAAACTATTAACTGGCGA
ACTACTTACTCTAGCTTCCCGGCAACAATTAATAGACTGGATGGAGGCGGATAAAGTTGCAGGACCACTT
CTGCGCTCGGCCCTTCCGGCTGGCTGGTTTATTGCTGATAAATCTGGAGCCGGTGAGCGTGGGTCTCGCG
GTATCATTGCAGCACTGGGGCCAGATGGTAAGCCCTCCCGTATCGTAGTTATCTACACGACGGGGAGTCA
GGCAACTATGGATGAACGAAATAGACAGATCGCTGAGATAGGTGCCTCACTGATTAAGCATTGGTAACTG
TCAGACCAAGTTTACTCATATATACTTTAGATTGATTTAAAACTTCATTTTTAATTTAAAAGGATCTAGG
TGAAGATCCTTTTTGATAATCTCATGACCAAAATCCCTTAACGTGAGTTTTCGTTCCACTGAGCGTCAGA
CCCCGTAGAAAAGATCAAAGGATCTTCTTGAGATCCTTTTTTTCTGCGCGTAATCTGCTGCTTGCAAACA
AAAAAACCACCGCTACCAGCGGTGGTTTGTTTGCCGGATCAAGAGCTACCAACTCTTTTTCCGAAGGTAA
CTGGCTTCAGCAGAGCGCAGATACCAAATACTGTCCTTCTAGTGTAGCCGTAGTTAGGCCACCACTTCAA
GAACTCTGTAGCACCGCCTACATACCTCGCTCTGCTAATCCTGTTACCAGTGGCTGCTGCCAGTGGCGAT
AAGTCGTGTCTTACCGGGTTGGACTCAAGACGATAGTTACCGGATAAGGCGCAGCGGTCGGGCTGAACGG
GGGGTTCGTGCACACAGCCCAGCTTGGAGCGAACGACCTACACCGAACTGAGATACCTACAGCGTGAGCT
ATGAGAAAGCGCCACGCTTCCCGAAGGGAGAAAGGCGGACAGGTATCCGGTAAGCGGCAGGGTCGGAACA
GGAGAGCGCACGAGGGAGCTTCCAGGGGGAAACGCCTGGTATCTTTATAGTCCTGTCGGGTTTCGCCACC
TCTGACTTGAGCGTCGATTTTTGTGATGCTCGTCAGGGGGGCGGAGCCTATGGAAAAACGCCAGCAACGC
GGCCTTTTTACGGTTCCTGGCCTTTTGCTGGCCTTTTGCTCACATGTTCTTTCCTGCGTTATCCCCTGAT
TCTGTGGATAACCGTATTACCGCCTTTGAGTGAGCTGATACCGCTCGCCGCAGCCGAACGACCGAGCGCA
GCGAGTCAGTGAGCGAGGAAGCGGAAGAGCGCCTGATGCGGTATTTTCTCCTTACGCATCTGTGCGGTAT
TTCACACCGCAATGGTGCACTCTCAGTACAATCTGCTCTGATGCCGCATAGTTAAGCCAGTATACACTCC
GCTATCGCTACGTGACTGGGTCATGGCTGCGCCCCGACACCCGCCAACACCCGCTGACGCGCCCTGACGG
GCTTGTCTGCTCCCGGCATCCGCTTACAGACAAGCTGTGACCGTCTCCGGGAGCTGCATGTGTCAGAGGT
TTTCACCGTCATCACCGAAACGCGCGAGGCAGCTGCGGTAAAGCTCATCAGCGTGGTCGTGAAGCGATTC
ACAGATGTCTGCCTGTTCATCCGCGTCCAGCTCGTTGAGTTTCTCCAGAAGCGTTAATGTCTGGCTTCTG
ATAAAGCGGGCCATGTTAAGGGCGGTTTTTTCCTGTTTGGTCACTGATGCCTCCGTGTAAGGGGGATTTC
TGTTCATGGGGGTAATGATACCGATGAAACGAGAGAGGATGCTCACGATACGGGTTACTGATGATGAACA
TGCCCGGTTACTGGAACGTTGTGAGGGTAAACAACTGGCGGTATGGATGCGGCGGGACCAGAGAAAAATC
ACTCAGGGTCAATGCCAGCGCTTCGTTAATACAGATGTAGGTGTTCCACAGGGTAGCCAGCAGCATCCTG
CGATGCAGATCCGGAACATAATGGTGCAGGGCGCTGACTTCCGCGTTTCCAGACTTTACGAAACACGGAA
ACCGAAGACCATTCATGTTGTTGCTCAGGTCGCAGACGTTTTGCAGCAGCAGTCGCTTCACGTTCGCTCG
CGTATCGGTGATTCATTCTGCTAACCAGTAAGGCAACCCCGCCAGCCTAGCCGGGTCCTCAACGACAGGA
GCACGATCATGCGCACCCGTGGGGCCGCCATGCCGGCGATAATGGCCTGCTTCTCGCCGAAACGTTTGGT
GGCGGGACCAGTGACGAAGGCTTGAGCGAGGGCGTGCAAGATTCCGAATACCGCAAGCGACAGGCCGATC
ATCGTCGCGCTCCAGCGAAAGCGGTCCTCGCCGAAAATGACCCAGAGCGCTGCCGGCACCTGTCCTACGA
GTTGCATGATAAAGAAGACAGTCATAAGTGCGGCGACGATAGTCATGCCCCGCGCCCACCGGAAGGAGCT
GACTGGGTTGAAGGCTCTCAAGGGCATCGGTCGAGATCCCGGTGCCTAATGAGTGAGCTAACTTACATTA
ATTGCGTTGCGCTCACTGCCCGCTTTCCAGTCGGGAAACCTGTCGTGCCAGCTGCATTAATGAATCGGCC
AACGCGCGGGGAGAGGCGGTTTGCGTATTGGGCGCCAGGGTGGTTTTTCTTTTCACCAGTGAGACGGGCA
ACAGCTGATTGCCCTTCACCGCCTGGCCCTGAGAGAGTTGCAGCAAGCGGTCCACGCTGGTTTGCCCCAG
CAGGCGAAAATCCTGTTTGATGGTGGTTAACGGCGGGATATAACATGAGCTGTCTTCGGTATCGTCGTAT
CCCACTACCGAGATATCCGCACCAACGCGCAGCCCGGACTCGGTAATGGCGCGCATTGCGCCCAGCGCCA
TCTGATCGTTGGCAACCAGCATCGCAGTGGGAACGATGCCCTCATTCAGCATTTGCATGGTTTGTTGAAA
ACCGGACATGGCACTCCAGTCGCCTTCCCGTTCCGCTATCGGCTGAATTTGATTGCGAGTGAGATATTTA
TGCCAGCCAGCCAGACGCAGACGCGCCGAGACAGAACTTAATGGGCCCGCTAACAGCGCGATTTGCTGGT
GACCCAATGCGACCAGATGCTCCACGCCCAGTCGCGTACCGTCTTCATGGGAGAAAATAATACTGTTGAT
GGGTGTCTGGTCAGAGACATCAAGAAATAACGCCGGAACATTAGTGCAGGCAGCTTCCACAGCAATGGCA
TCCTGGTCATCCAGCGGATAGTTAATGATCAGCCCACTGACGCGTTGCGCGAGAAGATTGTGCACCGCCG
CTTTACAGGCTTCGACGCCGCTTCGTTCTACCATCGACACCACCACGCTGGCACCCAGTTGATCGGCGCG
AGATTTAATCGCCGCGACAATTTGCGACGGCGCGTGCAGGGCCAGACTGGAGGTGGCAACGCCAATCAGC
AACGACTGTTTGCCCGCCAGTTGTTGTGCCACGCGGTTGGGAATGTAATTCAGCTCCGCCATCGCCGCTT
CCACTTTTTCCCGCGTTTTCGCAGAAACGTGGCTGGCCTGGTTCACCACGCGGGAAACGGTCTGATAAGA
GACACCGGCATACTCTGCGACATCGTATAACGTTACTGGTTTCACATTCACCACCCTGAATTGACTCTCT
TCCGGGCGCTATCATGCCATACCGCGAAAGGTTTTGCGCCATTCGATGGTGTCCGGGATCTCGACGCTCT
CCCTTATGCGACTCCTGCATTAGGAAGCAGCCCAGTAGTAGGTTGAGGCCGTTGAGCACCGCCGCCGCAA
GGAATGGTGCATGCAAGGAGATGGCGCCCAACAGTCCCCCGGCCACGGGGCCTGCCACCATACCCACGCC
GAAACAAGCGCTCATGAGCCCGAAGTGGCGAGCCCGATCTTCCCCATCGGTGATGTCGGCGATATAGGCG
CCAGCAACCGCACCTGTGGCGCCGGTGATGCCGGCCACGATGCGTCCGGCGTAGAGGATCGAGATCTCGA
TCCCGCGAAATTAATACGACTCACTATAGGGGAATTGTGAGCGGATAACAATTCCCCTCTAGAAATAATT
TTGTTTAACTTTAAGAAGGAGATATAAGGATGACTCAAGTCGCGAAGAAAATTCTGGTGACGTGCGCACT
GCCGTACGCTAACGGCTCAATCCACCTCGGCCATATGCTGGAGCACATCCAGGCTGATGTCTGGGTCCGT
TACCAGCGAATGCGCGGCCACGAGGTCAACTTCATCTGCGCCGACGATGCCCACGGTACACCGATCATGC
TGAAAGCTCAGCAGCTTGGTATCACCCCGGAGCAGATGATTGGCGAAATGAGTCAGGAGCATCAGACTGA
TTTCGCAGGCTTTAACATCAGCTATGACAACTATCACTCGACGCACAGCGAAGAGAACCGCCAGTTGTCA
GAACTTATCTACTCTCGCCTGAAAGAAAACGGTTTTATTAAAAACCGCACCATCTCTCAGCTGTACGATC
CGGAAAAAGGCATGTTCCTGCCGGACCGTTTTGTGAAAGGCACCTGCCCGAAATGTAAATCCCCGGATCA
ATACGGCGATAACTGCGAAGTCTGCGGCGCGACCTACAGCCCGACTGAACTGATCGAGCCGAAATCGGTG
GTTTCTGGCGCTACGCCGGTAATGCGTGATTCTGAACACTTCTTCTTTGATCTGCCCTCTTTCAGCGAAA
TGTTGCAGGCATGGACCCGCAGCGGTGCGTTGCAGGAGCAGGTGGCAAATAAAATGCAGGAGTGGTTTGA
ATCTGGCCTGCAACAGTGGGATATCTCCCGCGACGCCCCTTACTTCGGTTTTGAAATTCCGAACGCGCCG
GGCAAATATTTCTACGTCTGGCTGGACGCACCGATTGGCTACATGGGTTCTTTCAAGAATCTGTGCGACA
AGCGCGGCGACAGCGTAAGCTTCGATGAATACTGGAAGAAAGACTCCACCGCCGAGCTGTACCACTTCAT
CGGTAAAGATATTGTTTACTTCCACAGCCTGTTCTGGCCTGCCATGCTGGAAGGCAGCAACTTCCGCAAG
CCGTCCAACCTGTTTGTTCATGGCTATGTGACGGTGAACGGCGCAAAGATGTCCAAGTCTCGCGGCACCT
TTATTAAAGCCAGCACCTGGCTGAATCATTTTGACGCAGACAGCCTGCGTTACTACTACACTGCGAAACT
CTCTTCGCGCATTGATGATATCGATCTCAACCTGGAAGATTTCGTTCAGCGTGTGAATGCCGATATCGTT
AACAAAGTGGTTAACCTGGCCTCCCGTAATGCGGGCTTTATCAACAAGCGTTTTGACGGCGTGCTGGCAA
GCGAACTGGCTGACCCGCAGTTGTACAAAACCTTCACTGATGCCGCTGAAGTGATTGGTGAAGCGTGGGA
AAGCCGTGAATTTGGTAAAGCCGTGCGCGAAATCATGGCGCTGGCTGATCTGGCTAACCGCTATGTCGAT
GAACAGGCTCCGTGGGTGGTGGCGAAACAGGAAGGCCGCGATGCCGACCTGCAGGCAATTTGCTCAATGG
GCATCAACCTGTTCCGCGTGCTGATGACTTACCTGAAGCCGGTACTGCCGAAACTGACCGAGCGTGCAGA
AGCATTCCTCAATACGGAACTGACCTGGGATGGTATCCAGCAACCGCTGCTGGGCCACAAAGTGAATCCG
TTCAAGGCGCTGTATAACCGCATCGATATGAGGCAGGTTGAAGCACTGGTGGAAGCCTCTAAAGAAGAAG
TAAAAGCCGCTGCCGCGCCGGTAACTGGCCCGCTGGCAGATGATCCGATTCAGGAAACCATCACCTTTGA
CGACTTCGCTAAAGTTGACCTGCGCGTGGCGCTGATTGAAAACGCAGAGTTTGTTGAAGGTTCTGACAAA
CTGCTGCGCCTGACGCTGGATCTCGGCGGTGAAAAACGCAATGTCTTCTCCGGTATTCGTTCTGCTTACC
CGGATCCGCAGGCACTGATTGGTCGTCACACCATTATGGTGGCTAACCTGGCACCACGTAAAATGCGCTT
CGGTATCTCTGAAGGCATGGTGATGGCTGCCGGTCCTGGCGGGAAAGATATTTTCCTGCTAAGCCCGGAT
GCCGGTGCTAAACCGGGTCATCAGGTGAAACACCATCACCATCATCACTGAGATCCGGCTGCTAACAAAG
CCCGAAAGGAAGCTGAGTTGGCTGCTGCCACCGCTGAGCAATAACTAGCATAACCCCTTGGGGCCTCTAA
ACGGGTCTTGAGGGGTTTTTTGCTGAAAGGAGGAACTATATCCGGATTGGCGAATGGGACG
