>Addgene plasmid #177593 | pEcMetRSH6 | depositor partial sequence | sequence record 344487 | Methionine tRNA Synthetase
ATGACTCAAGTCGCGAAGAAAATTCTGGTGACGTGCGCACTGCCGTACGCTAACGGCTCAATCCACCTCG
GCCATATGCTGGAGCACATCCAGGCTGATGTCTGGGTCCGTTACCAGCGAATGCGCGGCCACGAGGTCAA
CTTCATCTGCGCCGACGATGCCCACGGTACACCGATCATGCTGAAAGCTCAGCAGCTTGGTATCACCCCG
GAGCAGATGATTGGCGAAATGAGTCAGGAGCATCAGACTGATTTCGCAGGCTTTAACATCAGCTATGACA
ACTATCACTCGACGCACAGCGAAGAGAACCGCCAGTTGTCAGAACTTATCTACTCTCGCCTGAAAGAAAA
CGGTTTTATTAAAAACCGCACCATCTCTCAGCTGTACGATCCGGAAAAAGGCATGTTCCTGCCGGACCGT
TTTGTGAAAGGCACCTGCCCGAAATGTAAATCCCCGGATCAATACGGCGATAACTGCGAAGTCTGCGGCG
CGACCTACAGCCCGACTGAACTGATCGAGCCGAAATCGGTGGTTTCTGGCGCTACGCCGGTAATGCGTGA
TTCTGAACACTTCTTCTTTGATCTGCCCTCTTTCAGCGAAATGTTGCAGGCATGGACCCGCAGCGGTGCG
TTGCAGGAGCAGGTGGCAAATAAAATGCAGGAGTGGTTTGAATCTGGCCTGCAACAGTGGGATATCTCCC
GCGACGCCCCTTACTTCGGTTTTGAAATTCCGAACGCGCCGGGCAAATATTTCTACGTCTGGCTGGACGC
ACCGATTGGCTACATGGGTTCTTTCAAGAATCTGTGCGACAAGCGCGGCGACAGCGTAAGCTTCGATGAA
TACTGGAAGAAAGACTCCACCGCCGAGCTGTACCACTTCATCGGTAAAGATATTGTTTACTTCCACAGCC
TGTTCTGGCCTGCCATGCTGGAAGGCAGCAACTTCCGCAAGCCGTCCAACCTGTTTGTTCATGGCTATGT
GACGGTGAACGGCGCAAAGATGTCCAAGTCTCGCGGCACCTTTATTAAAGCCAGCACCTGGCTGAATCAT
TTTGACGCAGACAGCCTGCGTTACTACTACACTGCGAAACTCTCTTCGCGCATTGATGATATCGATCTCA
ACCTGGAAGATTTCGTTCAGCGTGTGAATGCCGATATCGTTAACAAAGTGGTTAACCTGGCCTCCCGTAA
TGCGGGCTTTATCAACAAGCGTTTTGACGGCGTGCTGGCAAGCGAACTGGCTGACCCGCAGTTGTACAAA
ACCTTCACTGATGCCGCTGAAGTGATTGGTGAAGCGTGGGAAAGCCGTGAATTTGGTAAAGCCGTGCGCG
AAATCATGGCGCTGGCTGATCTGGCTAACCGCTATGTCGATGAACAGGCTCCGTGGGTGGTGGCGAAACA
GGAAGGCCGCGATGCCGACCTGCAGGCAATTTGCTCAATGGGCATCAACCTGTTCCGCGTGCTGATGACT
TACCTGAAGCCGGTACTGCCGAAACTGACCGAGCGTGCAGAAGCATTCCTCAATACGGAACTGACCTGGG
ATGGTATCCAGCAACCGCTGCTGGGCCACAAAGTGAATCCGTTCAAGGCGCTGTATAACCGCATCGATAT
GAGGCAGGTTGAAGCACTGGTGGAAGCCTCTAAAGAAGAAGTAAAAGCCGCTGCCGCGCCGGTAACTGGC
CCGCTGGCAGATGATCCGATTCAGGAAACCATCACCTTTGACGACTTCGCTAAAGTTGACCTGCGCGTGG
CGCTGATTGAAAACGCAGAGTTTGTTGAAGGTTCTGACAAACTGCTGCGCCTGACGCTGGATCTCGGCGG
TGAAAAACGCAATGTCTTCTCCGGTATTCGTTCTGCTTACCCGGATCCGCAGGCACTGATTGGTCGTCAC
ACCATTATGGTGGCTAACCTGGCACCACGTAAAATGCGCTTCGGTATCTCTGAAGGCATGGTGATGGCTG
CCGGTCCTGGCGGGAAAGATATTTTCCTGCTAAGCCCGGATGCCGGTGCTAAACCGGGTCATCAGGTGAA
ATAA
